>Addgene plasmid #207730 | qTAG-C-V5-Puro | addgene full sequence | sequence record 413781 | Addgene NGS Result
TCGCGCGTTTCGGTGATGACGGTGAAAACCTCTGACACATGCAGCTCCCGGAGACGGTCACAGCTTGTCT
GTAAGCGGATGCCGGGAGCAGACAAGCCCGTCAGGGCGCGTCAGCGGGTGTTGGCGGGTGTCGGGGCTGG
CTTAACTATGCGGCATCAGAGCAGATTGTACTGAGAGTGCACCATATGCGGTGTGAAATACCGCACAGAT
GCGTAAGGAGAAAATACCGCATCAGGCGCCATTCGCCATTCAGGCTGCGCAACTGTTGGGAAGGGCGATC
GGTGCGGGCCTCTTCGCTATTACGCCAGCTGGCGAAAGGGGGATGTGCTGCAAGGCGATTAAGTTGGGTA
ACGCCAGGGTTTTCCCAGTCACGACGTTGTAAAACGACGGCCAGTGAATTCGGAGGAAGCGGAGGATCTG
GCGGTACCGGTGGAGGCGGATCTGGCAAGCCCATCCCCAACCCCCTGCTGGGCCTGGACAGCACCGGAGG
TGGCGGATCAACGCGTTACCGTTCGTATAGCATACATTATACGAAGTTATCTGGATCCGGAGCTACTAAC
TTCAGCCTGCTGAAGCAGGCCGGAGACGTGGAGGAGAACCCTGGACCTTCTAGAATGACCGAGTACAAGC
CCACGGTGCGCCTCGCCACCCGCGACGACGTCCCCAGGGCCGTACGCACCCTCGCCGCCGCGTTCGCCGA
CTACCCCGCCACGCGCCACACCGTCGATCCGGACCGCCACATCGAGCGGGTCACCGAGCTGCAAGAACTC
TTCCTCACGCGCGTCGGGCTCGACATCGGCAAGGTGTGGGTCGCGGACGACGGCGCCGCGGTGGCGGTCT
GGACCACGCCGGAGAGCGTCGAAGCGGGGGCGGTGTTCGCCGAGATCGGCCCGCGCATGGCCGAGTTGAG
CGGTTCCCGGCTGGCCGCGCAGCAACAGATGGAAGGCCTCCTGGCGCCGCACCGGCCCAAGGAGCCCGCG
TGGTTCCTGGCCACCGTCGGCGTCTCGCCCGACCACCAGGGCAAGGGTCTGGGCAGCGCCGTCGTGCTCC
CCGGAGTGGAGGCGGCCGAGCGCGCCGGGGTGCCCGCCTTCCTGGAGACCTCCGCGCCCCGCAACCTCCC
CTTCTACGAGCGGCTCGGCTTCACCGTCACCGCCGACGTCGAGGTGCCCGAAGGACCGCGCACCTGGTGC
ATGACCCGCAAGCCCGGTGCCCCCGGGATAACTTCGTATAGCATACATTATACGAACGGTAGCCTCGAGA
CCGGTAAGAGCAAGTGAAAGCTTGGCGTAATCATGGTCATAGCTGTTTCCTGTGTGAAATTGTTATCCGC
TCACAATTCCACACAACATACGAGCCGGAAGCATAAAGTGTAAAGCCTGGGGTGCCTAATGAGTGAGCTA
ACTCACATTAATTGCGTTGCGCTCACTGCCCGCTTTCCAGTCGGGAAACCTGTCGTGCCAGCTGCATTAA
TGAATCGGCCAACGCGCGGGGAGAGGCGGTTTGCGTATTGGGCGCTCTTCCGCTTCCTCGCTCACTGACT
CGCTGCGCTCGGTCGTTCGGCTGCGGCGAGCGGTATCAGCTCACTCAAAGGCGGTAATACGGTTATCCAC
AGAATCAGGGGATAACGCAGGAAAGAACATGTGAGCAAAAGGCCAGCAAAAGGCCAGGAACCGTAAAAAG
GCCGCGTTGCTGGCGTTTTTCCATAGGCTCCGCCCCCCTGACGAGCATCACAAAAATCGACGCTCAAGTC
AGAGGTGGCGAAACCCGACAGGACTATAAAGATACCAGGCGTTTCCCCCTGGAAGCTCCCTCGTGCGCTC
TCCTGTTCCGACCCTGCCGCTTACCGGATACCTGTCCGCCTTTCTCCCTTCGGGAAGCGTGGCGCTTTCT
CATAGCTCACGCTGTAGGTATCTCAGTTCGGTGTAGGTCGTTCGCTCCAAGCTGGGCTGTGTGCACGAAC
CCCCCGTTCAGCCCGACCGCTGCGCCTTATCCGGTAACTATCGTCTTGAGTCCAACCCGGTAAGACACGA
CTTATCGCCACTGGCAGCAGCCACTGGTAACAGGATTAGCAGAGCGAGGTATGTAGGCGGTGCTACAGAG
TTCTTGAAGTGGTGGCCTAACTACGGCTACACTAGAAGAACAGTATTTGGTATCTGCGCTCTGCTGAAGC
CAGTTACCTTCGGAAAAAGAGTTGGTAGCTCTTGATCCGGCAAACAAACCACCGCTGGTAGCGGTGGTTT
TTTTGTTTGCAAGCAGCAGATTACGCGCAGAAAAAAAGGATCTCAAGAAGATCCTTTGATCTTTTCTACG
GGGTCTGACGCTCAGTGGAACGAAAACTCACGTTAAGGGATTTTGGTCATGAGATTATCAAAAAGGATCT
TCACCTAGATCCTTTTAAATTAAAAATGAAGTTTTAAATCAATCTAAAGTATATATGAGTAAACTTGGTC
TGACAGTTACCAATGCTTAATCAGTGAGGCACCTATCTCAGCGATCTGTCTATTTCGTTCATCCATAGTT
GCCTGACTCCCCGTCGTGTAGATAACTACGATACGGGAGGGCTTACCATCTGGCCCCAGTGCTGCAATGA
TACCGCGAGACCCACGCTCACCGGCTCCAGATTTATCAGCAATAAACCAGCCAGCCGGAAGGGCCGAGCG
CAGAAGTGGTCCTGCAACTTTATCCGCCTCCATCCAGTCTATTAATTGTTGCCGGGAAGCTAGAGTAAGT
AGTTCGCCAGTTAATAGTTTGCGCAACGTTGTTGCCATTGCTACAGGCATCGTGGTGTCACGCTCGTCGT
TTGGTATGGCTTCATTCAGCTCCGGTTCCCAACGATCAAGGCGAGTTACATGATCCCCCATGTTGTGCAA
AAAAGCGGTTAGCTCCTTCGGTCCTCCGATCGTTGTCAGAAGTAAGTTGGCCGCAGTGTTATCACTCATG
GTTATGGCAGCACTGCATAATTCTCTTACTGTCATGCCATCCGTAAGATGCTTTTCTGTGACTGGTGAGT
ACTCAACCAAGTCATTCTGAGAATAGTGTATGCGGCGACCGAGTTGCTCTTGCCCGGCGTCAATACGGGA
TAATACCGCGCCACATAGCAGAACTTTAAAAGTGCTCATCATTGGAAAACGTTCTTCGGGGCGAAAACTC
TCAAGGATCTTACCGCTGTTGAGATCCAGTTCGATGTAACCCACTCGTGCACCCAACTGATCTTCAGCAT
CTTTTACTTTCACCAGCGTTTCTGGGTGAGCAAAAACAGGAAGGCAAAATGCCGCAAAAAAGGGAATAAG
GGCGACACGGAAATGTTGAATACTCATACTCTTCCTTTTTCAATATTATTGAAGCATTTATCAGGGTTAT
TGTCTCATGAGCGGATACATATTTGAATGTATTTAGAAAAATAAACAAATAGGGGTTCCGCGCACATTTC
CCCGAAAAGTGCCACCTGACGTCTAAGAAACCATTATTATCATGACATTAACCTATAAAAATAGGCGTAT
CACGAGGCCCTTTCGTC
Features (pLannotate 1.2.2; 13 found; start..end, strand, type, name):
    137..236     +  misc_feature   bom (fragment): basis of mobility region from pBR322
    242..399     -  CDS            lacZα (fragment): LacZα fragment of β-galactosidase; lacZ fragment
    507..540     +  protein_bind   lox71: Left element (LE) mutant of loxP (Araki et al., 2010). Cre-mediated recombination occurs in the 8-bp core sequence (GCATACAT). Cre recombinase
    615..1211    +  CDS            PuroR (fragment): puromycin N-acetyltransferase; pac from Streptomyces; confers resistance to puromycin
   1218..1251    +  protein_bind   lox66: Right element (RE) mutant of loxP (Araki et al., 2010). Cre-mediated recombination occurs in the 8-bp core sequence (GCATACAT). Cre recombinase
   1320..1336    -  protein_bind   lac operator: The lac repressor binds to the lac operator to inhibit transcription in E. coli. This inhibition can be relieved by adding lactose or isopropyl-β-D-thiogalactopyranoside (IPTG). lac repressor encoded by lacI
   1344..1374    -  promoter       lac promoter: promoter for the E. coli lac operon
   1389..1410    -  protein_bind   CAP binding site: CAP binding activates transcription in the presence of cAMP. E. coli catabolite activator protein
   1423..1515    -  CDS            lacI (fragment): lac repressor; lacI; The lac repressor binds to the lac operator to inhibit transcription in E. coli. This inhibition can be relieved by adding lactose or isopropyl-β-D-thiogalactopyranoside (IPTG).
   1698..2286    -  rep_origin     ori: high-copy-number ColE1/pMB1/pBR322/pUC origin of replication
   2457..3317    -  CDS            AmpR: β-lactamase; bla; confers resistance to ampicillin, carbenicillin, and related antibiotics
   3318..3422    -  promoter       AmpR promoter: bla
   3517..35      +  CDS            rop (fragment) (across the origin): Rop protein, which maintains plasmids at low copy number; rop
