[The description below was written by a language model from this plasmid's Addgene catalogue record and pLannotate feature annotations shown in this document.]
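Description:
qTAG-C-V5-Puro is an empty donor-cassette plasmid from the qTAG series, a scaffold for CRISPR-based endogenous tagging in mammalian cells. It is built on the pUC19 backbone and is about 3.5 kb in the sequenced record. In E. coli it is maintained at high copy by the ColE1/pUC-type origin and selected with ampicillin through the β-lactamase gene and its native promoter. Remnants of the pUC19 lac region (lacZα fragment, lac promoter and operator, CAP binding site) flank the cassette. The short bom, rop and lacI fragments called by the annotation are backbone leftovers rather than functional parts.

The payload is a promoterless V5-2A-Puro module intended for in-frame insertion at the C-terminus of a gene of interest. No gene insert or homology arms are present, so the user clones locus-specific arms on either side of the cassette to make a homology-directed repair template. After correct integration, the target gene's own promoter should drive a transcript encoding the V5-tagged protein, a 2A self-cleaving peptide, and puromycin N-acetyltransferase, so puromycin resistance enriches for edited cells expressing the tagged locus.

The feature table annotates the PuroR coding region flanked by lox71 and lox66, left- and right-element loxP mutants. This arrangement suggests that Cre can act on the selection marker after enrichment, although the record does not state this use. The V5 epitope and 2A sequence are described in the catalogue entry but were not called by the automated annotation. They presumably lie in the unannotated sequence around lox71, upstream of PuroR.
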