Addgene plasmid #207730: qTAG-C-V5-Puro
Purpose: (Empty Backbone) Empty C-terminus donor cassette. Integrate homology arms to target the C-terminus insertion of a V5-2A-Puro cassette
Depositing lab: Laurence Pelletier. Depositing organization: Sinai Health System. Publication: qTAG: an adaptable plasmid scaffold for CRISPR-based endogenous tagging. Philip R, Sharma A, Matellan L, Erpf AC, Hsu WH, Tkach JM, Wyatt HDM, Pelletier L. EMBO J. 2024 Dec 12. doi: 10.1038/s44318-024-00337-5. PubMed 39668248.
Backbone
  Vector backbone: pUC19
  Backbone manufacturer: Invitrogen
  Backbone size (bp): 2686
  Vector type: Mammalian Expression, CRISPR ; Donor Cassette
  Selectable markers: Puromycin
Growth in bacteria
  Bacterial resistance: Ampicillin, 100 μg/mL
  Growth temperature: 37°C
  Growth strain: DH5alpha
  Copy number: High Copy
Gene/Insert
  Gene/Insert name: None
Terms and licenses: Academic/Nonprofit Terms; Industry Terms: Not Available to Industry
Depositor comments: Please visit https://www.biorxiv.org/content/10.1101/2023.11.01.565029v3 for bioRxiv preprint.
How to cite: qTAG-C-V5-Puro was a gift from Laurence Pelletier (Addgene plasmid # 207730 ; http://n2t.net/addgene:207730 ; RRID:Addgene_207730)
